>Addgene plasmid #76388 | PTK2B gRNA (BRDN0001147875) | addgene full sequence | sequence record 185742 | Addgene Assembled Sequence
CCCGGGTGCAAAGATGGATAAAGTTTTAAACAGAGAGGAATCTTTGCAGCTAATGGACCTTCTAGGTCTT
GAAAGGAGTGGGAATTGGCTCCGGTGCCCGTCAGTGGGCAGAGCGCACATCGCCCACAGTCCCCGAGAAG
TTGGGGGGAGGGGTCGGCAATTGATCCGGTGCCTAGAGAAGGTGGCGCGGGGTAAACTGGGAAAGTGATG
TCGTGTACTGGCTCCGCCTTTTTCCCGAGGGTGGGGGAGAACCGTATATAAGTGCAGTAGTCGCCGTGAA
CGTTCTTTTTCGCAACGGGTTTGCCGCCAGAACACAGGTAAGTGCCGTGTGTGGTTCCCGCGGGCCTGGC
CTCTTTACGGGTTATGGCCCTTGCGTGCCTTGAATTACTTCCACCTGGCTGCAGTACGTGATTCTTGATC
CCGAGCTTCGGGTTGGAAGTGGGTGGGAGAGTTCGAGGCCTTGCGCTTAAGGAGCCCCTTCGCCTCGTGC
TTGAGTTGAGGCCTGGCCTGGGCGCTGGGGCCGCCGCGTGCGAATCTGGTGGCACCTTCGCGCCTGTCTC
GCTGCTTTCGATAAGTCTCTAGCCATTTAAAATTTTTGATGACCTGCTGCGACGCTTTTTTTCTGGCAAG
ATAGTCTTGTAAATGCGGGCCAAGATCTGCACACTGGTATTTCGGTTTTTGGGGCCGCGGGCGGCGACGG
GGCCCGTGCGTCCCAGCGCACATGTTCGGCGAGGCGGGGCCTGCGAGCGCGGCCACCGAGAATCGGACGG
GGGTAGTCTCAAGCTGGCCGGCCTGCTCTGGTGCCTGGCCTCGCGCCGCCGTGTATCGCCCCGCCCTGGG
CGGCAAGGCTGGCCCGGTCGGCACCAGTTGCGTGAGCGGAAAGATGGCCGCTTCCCGGCCCTGCTGCAGG
GAGCTCAAAATGGAGGACGCGGCGCTCGGGAGAGCGGGCGGGTGAGTCACCCACACAAAGGAAAAGGGCC
TTTCCGTCCTCAGCCGTCGCTTCATGTGACTCCACGGAGTACCGGGCGCCGTCCAGGCACCTCGATTAGT
TCTCGAGCTTTTGGAGTACGTCGTCTTTAGGTTGGGGGGAGGGGTTTTATGCGATGGAGTTTCCCCACAC
TGAGTGGGTGGAGACTGAAGTTAGGCCAGCTTGGCACTTGATGTAATTCTCCTTGGAATTTGCCCTTTTT
GAGTTTGGATCTTGGTTCATTCTCAAGCCTCAGACAGTGGTTCAAAGTTTTTTTCTTCCATTTCAGGTGT
CGTGACGTACGGCCACCATGACCGAGTACAAGCCCACGGTGCGCCTCGCCACCCGCGACGACGTCCCCAG
GGCCGTACGCACCCTCGCCGCCGCGTTCGCCGACTACCCCGCCACGCGCCACACCGTCGATCCGGACCGC
CACATCGAGCGGGTCACCGAGCTGCAAGAACTCTTCCTCACGCGCGTCGGGCTCGACATCGGCAAGGTGT
GGGTCGCGGACGACGGCGCCGCCGTGGCGGTCTGGACCACGCCGGAGAGCGTCGAAGCGGGGGCGGTGTT
CGCCGAGATCGGCCCGCGCATGGCCGAGTTGAGCGGTTCCCGGCTGGCCGCGCAGCAACAGATGGAAGGC
CTCCTGGCGCCGCACCGGCCCAAGGAGCCCGCGTGGTTCCTGGCCACCGTCGGAGTCTCGCCCGACCACC
AGGGCAAGGGTCTGGGCAGCGCCGTCGTGCTCCCCGGAGTGGAGGCGGCCGAGCGCGCCGGGGTGCCCGC
CTTCCTGGAGACCTCCGCGCCCCGCAACCTCCCCTTCTACGAGCGGCTCGGCTTCACCGTCACCGCCGAC
GTCGAGGTGCCCGAAGGACCGCGCACCTGGTGCATGACCCGCAAGCCCGGTGCCTGAACGCGTTAAGTCG
ACAATCAACCTCTGGATTACAAAATTTGTGAAAGATTGACTGGTATTCTTAACTATGTTGCTCCTTTTAC
GCTATGTGGATACGCTGCTTTAATGCCTTTGTATCATGCTATTGCTTCCCGTATGGCTTTCATTTTCTCC
TCCTTGTATAAATCCTGGTTGCTGTCTCTTTATGAGGAGTTGTGGCCCGTTGTCAGGCAACGTGGCGTGG
TGTGCACTGTGTTTGCTGACGCAACCCCCACTGGTTGGGGCATTGCCACCACCTGTCAGCTCCTTTCCGG
GACTTTCGCTTTCCCCCTCCCTATTGCCACGGCGGAACTCATCGCCGCCTGCCTTGCCCGCTGCTGGACA
GGGGCTCGGCTGTTGGGCACTGACAATTCCGTGGTGTTGTCGGGGAAATCATCGTCCTTTCCTTGGCTGC
TCGCCTGTGTTGCCACCTGGATTCTGCGCGGGACGTCCTTCTGCTACGTCCCTTCGGCCCTCAATCCAGC
GGACCTTCCTTCCCGCGGCCTGCTGCCGGCTCTGCGGCCTCTTCCGCGTCTTCGCCTTCGCCCTCAGACG
AGTCGGATCTCCCTTTGGGCCGCCTCCCCGCGTCGACTTTAAGACCAATGACTTACAAGGCAGCTGTAGA
TCTTAGCCACTTTTTAAAAGAAAAGGGGGGACTGGAAGGGCTAATTCACTCCCAACGAAGACAAGATCTG
CTTTTTGCTTGTACTGGGTCTCTCTGGTTAGACCAGATCTGAGCCTGGGAGCTCTCTGGCTAACTAGGGA
ACCCACTGCTTAAGCCTCAATAAAGCTTGCCTTGAGTGCTTCAAGTAGTGTGTGCCCGTCTGTTGTGTGA
CTCTGGTAACTAGAGATCCCTCAGACCCTTTTAGTCAGTGTGGAAAATCTCTAGCAGTACGTATAGTAGT
TCATGTCATCTTATTATTCAGTATTTATAACTTGCAAAGAAATGAATATCAGAGAGTGAGAGGAACTTGT
TTATTGCAGCTTATAATGGTTACAAATAAAGCAATAGCATCACAAATTTCACAAATAAAGCATTTTTTTC
ACTGCATTCTAGTTGTGGTTTGTCCAAACTCATCAATGTATCTTATCATGTCTGGCTCTAGCTATCCCGC
CCCTAACTCCGCCCATCCCGCCCCTAACTCCGCCCAGTTCCGCCCATTCTCCGCCCCATGGCTGACTAAT
TTTTTTTATTTATGCAGAGGCCGAGGCCGCCTCGGCCTCTGAGCTATTCCAGAAGTAGTGAGGAGGCTTT
TTTGGAGGCCTAGGGACGTACCCAATTCGCCCTATAGTGAGTCGTATTACGCGCGCTCACTGGCCGTCGT
TTTACAACGTCGTGACTGGGAAAACCCTGGCGTTACCCAACTTAATCGCCTTGCAGCACATCCCCCTTTC
GCCAGCTGGCGTAATAGCGAAGAGGCCCGCACCGATCGCCCTTCCCAACAGTTGCGCAGCCTGAATGGCG
AATGGG
[124 nt withheld, positions 3367-3490]
C
[91 nt withheld, positions 3492-3582]
A
[49 nt withheld, positions 3584-3632]
CCTTTGACGTTGGAGTCCACGTTCTTT
[37 nt withheld, positions 3660-3696]
ACCCTATCTCGGTCTATTCTTTTGATTTATAAGGGATTTTGCCGATTTCGGCCTATTGGTTAAAAAATGA
GCTGATTTAACAAAAATTTAACGCGAATTTTAACAAAATATTAACGCTTACAATTTAGGTGGCACTTTTC
GGGGAAATGTGCGCGGAACCCCTATTTGTTTATTTTTCTAAATACATTCAAATATGTATCCGCTCATGAG
ACAATAACCCTGATAAATGCTTCAATAATATTGAAAAAGGAAGAGTATGAGTATTCAACATTTCCGTGTC
GCCCTTATTCCCTTTTTTGCGGCATTTTGCCTTCCTGTTTTTGCTCACCCAGAAACGCTGGTGAAAGTAA
AAGATGCTGAAGATCAGTTGGGTGCACGAGTGGGTTACATCGAACTGGATCTCAACAGCGGTAAGATCCT
TGAGAGTTTTCGCCCCGAAGAACGTTTTCCAATGATGAGCACTTTTAAAGTTCTGCTATGTGGCGCGGTA
TTATCCCGTATTGACGCCGGGCAAGAGCAACTCGGTCGCCGCATACACTATTCTCAGAATGACTTGGTTG
AGTACTCACCAGTCACAGAAAAGCATCTTACGGATGGCATGACAGTAAGAGAATTATGCAGTGCTGCCAT
AACCATGAGTGATAACACTGCGGCCAACTTACTTCTGACAACGATCGGAGGACCGAAGGAGCTAACCGCT
TTTTTGCACAACATGGGGGATCATGTAACTCGCCTTGATCGTTGGGAACCGGAGCTGAATGAAGCCATAC
CAAACGACGAGCGTGACACCACGATGCCTGTAGCAATGGCAACAACGTTGCGCAAACTATTAACTGGCGA
ACTACTTACTCTAGCTTCCCGGCAACAATTAATAGACTGGATGGAGGCGGATAAAGTTGCAGGACCACTT
CTGCGCTCGGCCCTTCCGGCTGGCTGGTTTATTGCTGATAAATCTGGAGCCGGTGAGCGTGGGTCTCGCG
GTATCATTGCAGCACTGGGGCCAGATGGTAAGCCCTCCCGTATCGTAGTTATCTACACGACGGGGAGTCA
GGCAACTATGGATGAACGAAATAGACAGATCGCTGAGATAGGTGCCTCACTGATTAAGCATTGGTAACTG
TCAGACCAAGTTTACTCATATATACTTTAGATTGATTTAAAACTTCATTTTTAATTTAAAAGGATCTAGG
TGAAGATCCTTTTTGATAATCTCATGACCAAAATCCCTTAACGTGAGTTTTCGTTCCACTGAGCGTCAGA
CCCCGTAGAAAAGATCAAAGGATCTTCTTGAGATCCTTTTTTTCTGCGCGTAATCTGCTGCTTGCAAACA
AAAAAACCACCGCTACCAGCGGTGGTTTGTTTGCCGGATCAAGAGCTACCAACTCTTTTTCCGAAGGTAA
CTGGCTTCAGCAGAGCGCAGATACCAAATACTGTTCTTCTAGTGTAGCCGTAGTTAGGCCACCACTTCAA
GAACTCTGTAGCACCGCCTACATACCTCGCTCTGCTAATCCTGTTACCAGTGGCTGCTGCCAGTGGCGAT
AAGTCGTGTCTTACCGGGTTGGACTCAAGACGATAGTTACCGGATAAGGCGCAGCGGTCGGGCTGAACGG
GGGGTTCGTGCACACAGCCCAGCTTGGAGCGAACGACCTACACCGAACTGAGATACCTACAGCGTGAGCT
ATGAGAAAGCGCCACGCTTCCCGAAGGGAGAAAGGCGGACAGGTATCCGGTAAGCGGCAGGGTCGGAACA
GGAGAGCGCACGAGGGAGCTTCCAGGGGGAAACGCCTGGTATCTTTATAGTCCTGTCGGGTTTCGCCACC
TCTGACTTGAGCGTCGATTTTTGTGATGCTCGTCAGGGGGGCGGAGCCTATGGAAAAACGCCAGCAACGC
GGCCTTTTTACGGTTCCTGGCCTTTTGCTGGCCTTTTGCTCACATGTTCTTTCCTGCGTTATCCCCTGAT
TCTGTGGATAACCGTATTACCGCCTTTGAGTGAGCTGATACCGCTCGCCGCAGCCGAACGACCGAGCGCA
GCGAGTCAGTGAGCGAGGAAGCGGAAGAGCGCCCAATACGCAAACCGCCTCTCCCCGCGCGTTGGCCGAT
TCATTAATGCAGCTGGCACGACAGGTTTCCCGACTGGAAAGCGGGCAGTGAGCGCAACGCAATTAATGTG
AGTTAGCTCACTCATTAGGCACCCCAGGCTTTACACTTTATGCTTCCGGCTCGTATGTTGTGTGGAATTG
TGAGCGGATAACAATTTCACACAGGAAACAGCTATGACCATGATTACGCCAAGCGCGCAATTAACCCTCA
CTAAAGGGAACAAAAGCTGGAGCTGCAAGCTTAATGTAGTCTTATGCAATACTCTTGTAGTCTTGCAACA
TGGTAACGATGAGTTAGCAACATGCCTTACAAGGAGAGAAAAAGCACCGTGCATGCCGATTGGTGGAAGT
AAGGTGGTACGATCGTGCCTTATTAGGAAGGCAACAGACGGGTCTGACATGGATTGGACGAACCACTGAA
TTGCCGCATTGCAGAGATATTGTATTTAAGTGCCTAGCTCGATACATAAACGGGTCTCTCTGGTTAGACC
AGATCTGAGCCTGGGAGCTCTCTGGCTAACTAGGGAACCCACTGCTTAAGCCTCAATAAAGCTTGCCTTG
AGTGCTTCAAGTAGTGTGTGCCCGTCTGTTGTGTGACTCTGGTAACTAGAGATCCCTCAGACCCTTTTAG
TCAGTGTGGAAAATCTCTAGCAGTGGCGCCCGAACAGGGACTTGAAAGCGAAAGGGAAACCAGAGGAGCT
CTCTCGACGCAGGACTCGGCTTGCTGAAGCGCGCACGGCAAGAGGCGAGGGGCGGCGACTGGTGAGTACG
CCAAAAATTTTGACTAGCGGAGGCTAGAAGGAGAGAGATGGGTGCGAGAGCGTCAGTATTAAGCGGGGGA
GAATTAGATCGCGATGGGAAAAAATTCGGTTAAGGCCAGGGGGAAAGAAAAAATATAAATTAAAACATAT
AGTATGGGCAAGCAGGGAGCTAGAACGATTCGCAGTTAATCCTGGCCTGTTAGAAACATCAGAAGGCTGT
AGACAAATACTGGGACAGCTACAACCATCCCTTCAGACAGGATCAGAAGAACTTAGATCATTATATAATA
CAGTAGCAACCCTCTATTGTGTGCATCAAAGGATAGAGATAAAAGACACCAAGGAAGCTTTAGACAAGAT
AGAGGAAGAGCAAAACAAAAGTAAGACCACCGCACAGCAAGCGGCCGCTGATCTTCAGACCTGGAGGAGG
AGATATGAGGGACAATTGGAGAAGTGAATTATATAAATATAAAGTAGTAAAAATTGAACCATTAGGAGTA
GCACCCACCAAGGCAAAGAGAAGAGTGGTGCAGAGAGAAAAAAGAGCAGTGGGAATAGGAGCTTTGTTCC
TTGGGTTCTTGGGAGCAGCAGGAAGCACTATGGGCGCAGCGTCAATGACGCTGACGGTACAGGCCAGACA
ATTATTGTCTGGTATAGTGCAGCAGCAGAACAATTTGCTGAGGGCTATTGAGGCGCAACAGCATCTGTTG
CAACTCACAGTCTGGGGCATCAAGCAGCTCCAGGCAAGAATCCTGGCTGTGGAAAGATACCTAAAGGATC
AACAGCTCCTGGGGATTTGGGGTTGCTCTGGAAAACTCATTTGCACCACTGCTGTGCCTTGGAATGCTAG
TTGGAGTAATAAATCTCTGGAACAGATTTGGAATCACACGACCTGGATGGAGTGGGACAGAGAAATTAAC
AATTACACAAGCTTAATACACTCCTTAATTGAAGAATCGCAAAACCAGCAAGAAAAGAATGAACAAGAAT
TATTGGAATTAGATAAATGGGCAAGTTTGTGGAATTGGTTTAACATAACAAATTGGCTGTGGTATATAAA
ATTATTCATAATGATAGTAGGAGGCTTGGTAGGTTTAAGAATAGTTTTTGCTGTACTTTCTATAGTGAAT
AGAGTTAGGCAGGGATATTCACCATTATCGTTTCAGACCCACCTCCCAACCCCGAGGGGACCCAGAGAGG
GCCTATTTCCCATGATTCCTTCATATTTGCATATACGATACAAGGCTGTTAGAGAGATAATTAGAATTAA
TTTGACTGTAAACACAAAGATATTAGTACAAAATACGTGACGTAGAAAGTAATAATTTCTTGGGTAGTTT
GCAGTTTTAAAATTATGTTTTAAAATGGACTATCATATGCTTACCGTAACTTGAAAGTATTTCGATTTCT
TGGCTTTATATATCTTGTGGAAAGGACGAAACACCGGGTCCTGAATCGTATTCTTGGTTTTAGAGCTAGA
AATAGCAAGTTAAAATAAGGCTAGTCCGTTATCAACTTGAAAAAGTGGCACCGAGTCGGTGCTTTTTTAA
GCTTGGCGTAACTAGATCTTGAGACAAATGGCAGTATTCATCCACAATTTTAAAAGAAAAGGGGGGATTG
GGGGGTACAGTGCAGGGGAAAGAATAGTAGACATAATAGCAACAGACATACAAACTAAAGAATTACAAAA
ACAAATTACAAAAATTCAAAATTTTCGGGTTTATTACAGGGACAGCAGAGATCCACTTTGGCGCCGGCTC
GAGGGGG
Features (pLannotate 1.2.2; 29 found; start..end, strand, type, name):
     14..80      +  CDS            small t antigen (fragment): SV40 (simian virus 40) small t antigen
    106..317     +  promoter       EF-1α core promoter: core promoter for human elongation factor EF-1α
    318..1256    +  intron         EF-1α intron A: intron upstream of the start codon of human EF-1α
   1278..1877    +  CDS            PuroR (fragment): puromycin N-acetyltransferase; pac from Streptomyces; confers resistance to puromycin
   1893..2481    +  misc_feature   WPRE: woodchuck hepatitis virus posttranscriptional regulatory element
   2532..2551    +  misc_feature   cPPT/CTS (fragment): central polypurine tract and central termination sequence of HIV-1
   2553..2786    +  LTR            3' LTR (ΔU3): self-inactivating 3' long terminal repeat (LTR) from HIV-1
   2864..2985    +  polyA_signal   SV40 poly(A) signal: SV40 polyadenylation signal
   3025..3160    +  rep_origin     SV40 ori: SV40 origin of replication
   3181..3199    -  promoter       T7 promoter: promoter for bacteriophage T7 RNA polymerase
   3207..3362    +  CDS            lacZα (fragment): LacZα fragment of β-galactosidase; lacZ fragment
   3367..3795    +  rep_origin     f1 ori (sequence partly withheld): f1 bacteriophage origin of replication; arrow indicates direction of (+) strand synthesis
   3848..3952    +  promoter       AmpR promoter: bla
   3953..4813    +  CDS            AmpR: β-lactamase; bla; confers resistance to ampicillin, carbenicillin, and related antibiotics
   4984..5572    +  rep_origin     ori: high-copy-number ColE1/pMB1/pBR322/pUC origin of replication
   5755..5847    +  CDS            lacI (fragment): lac repressor; lacI; The lac repressor binds to the lac operator to inhibit transcription in E. coli. This inhibition can be relieved by adding lactose or isopropyl-β-D-thiogalactopyranoside (IPTG).
   5860..5881    +  protein_bind   CAP binding site: CAP binding activates transcription in the presence of cAMP. E. coli catabolite activator protein
   5896..5926    +  promoter       lac promoter: promoter for the E. coli lac operon
   5934..5950    +  protein_bind   lac operator: The lac repressor binds to the lac operator to inhibit transcription in E. coli. This inhibition can be relieved by adding lactose or isopropyl-β-D-thiogalactopyranoside (IPTG). lac repressor encoded by lacI
   5995..6013    +  promoter       T3 promoter: promoter for bacteriophage T3 RNA polymerase
   6041..6267    +  promoter       RSV promoter: Rous sarcoma virus enhancer/promoter
   6268..6448    +  LTR            5' LTR (truncated): truncated 5' long terminal repeat (LTR) from HIV-1
   6495..6620    +  misc_feature   HIV-1 Ψ: packaging signal of human immunodeficiency virus type 1
   6604..6967    +  CDS            HIV-1 gag (fragment): gag protein from human immunodeficiency virus 1; gag
   7113..7346    +  misc_feature   RRE: The Rev response element (RRE) of HIV-1 allows for Rev-dependent mRNA export from the nucleus to the cytoplasm.
   7723..7749    +  CDS            Rev (fragment): human immunodeficiency virus 1 (HIV-1) Rev protein; rev; enhances nuclear export of unspliced and incompletely spliced viral mRNAs
   7753..7993    +  promoter       U6 promoter: RNA polymerase III promoter for human U6 snRNA
   8023..8098    +  misc_RNA       gRNA scaffold: guide RNA scaffold for the Streptococcus pyogenes CRISPR/Cas9 system
   8154..8271    +  misc_feature   cPPT/CTS: central polypurine tract and central termination sequence of HIV-1
