[The description below was written by a language model from this plasmid's Addgene catalogue record and pLannotate feature annotations shown in this document.]
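Description:
PTK2B gRNA (BRDN0001147875) is a third-generation lentiviral guide RNA plasmid built on the lentiGuide-Puro backbone. It delivers a single CRISPR guide against human PTK2B, the gene also known as PYK2 or FAK2, and the depositor notes that the guide was designed against several PTK2B reference transcripts. The 8.3 kb plasmid is maintained in E. coli through a high-copy ColE1/pUC-type origin with ampicillin selection from the β-lactamase gene. It also carries an f1 origin, an SV40 origin, and leftover cloning-vector elements such as lac regulatory fragments and T7/T3 promoters.

The lentiviral transfer cassette begins with an RSV promoter fused to a truncated HIV-1 5' LTR, which makes genomic RNA production Tat-independent. This is followed by the Ψ packaging signal with a partial gag region, the RRE for Rev-dependent nuclear export, and a cPPT/CTS. The cassette ends in a ΔU3 self-inactivating 3' LTR followed by an SV40 polyadenylation signal. Within it, a human U6 RNA polymerase III promoter drives the PTK2B spacer joined to the Streptococcus pyogenes gRNA scaffold. A separate EF-1α promoter with its intron A expresses puromycin N-acetyltransferase, so transduced mammalian cells can be selected with puromycin, and a WPRE downstream enhances transcript expression.

The plasmid does not encode Cas9. It is meant to be used with a separate Cas9 lentivirus such as lentiCas9-Blast, or in cells that already express Cas9, to disrupt PTK2B. The guide is also part of a human kinome gRNA library from the same depositors.
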