Addgene plasmid #76388: PTK2B gRNA (BRDN0001147875)
Purpose: 3rd generation lentiviral gRNA plasmid targeting human PTK2B
Depositing lab: John Doench & David Root. Depositing organization: Broad Institute. Publication: Optimized sgRNA design to maximize activity and minimize off-target effects of CRISPR-Cas9. Doench JG, Fusi N, Sullender M, Hegde M, Vaimberg EW, Donovan KF, Smith I, Tothova Z, Wilen C, Orchard R, Virgin HW, Listgarten J, Root DE. Nat Biotechnol. 2016 Jan 18. doi: 10.1038/nbt.3437. PubMed 26780180.
Backbone
  Vector backbone: lentiGuide-Puro
  Backbone manufacturer: Zhang Lab (Addgene plasmid # 52963)
  Vector type: Mammalian Expression, Lentiviral, CRISPR
  Selectable markers: Puromycin
Growth in bacteria
  Bacterial resistance: Ampicillin, 100 μg/mL
  Growth temperature: 37°C
  Growth strain: DH5alpha
  Copy number: High Copy
Gene/Insert
  Gene/Insert name: PTK2B (alt names: PTK2B; NM_004103.4)
  gRNA/shRNA sequence: GGTCCTGAATCGTATTCTTG
  Species: H. sapiens (human)
  Entrez Gene: PTK2B (a.k.a. CADTK, CAKB, FADK2, FAK2, PKB, PTK, PYK2, RAFTK)
  Promoter: hU6
  Cloning method: Unknown
  Sequencing primers: 5′ U6-F; 3′ pS2-R
Terms and licenses: Academic/Nonprofit Terms; Industry Terms: Not Available to Industry
Depositor comments: The gRNA was designed to target the following Genbank reference sequence(s): NM_004103.4,NM_173174.2,NM_173175.2,NM_173176.2. Note that this plasmid does NOT contain Cas9. It should be used in conjunction with lentiCas9-Blast (Addgene #52962) or otherwise with cell lines already expressing Cas9. Browse the full kinome gRNA library at http://www.addgene.org/pooled-library/broadgpp-human-kinome/ or visit http://www.broadinstitute.org/rnai/public/ for detailed protocols and information.
How to cite: PTK2B gRNA (BRDN0001147875) was a gift from John Doench & David Root (Addgene plasmid # 76388 ; http://n2t.net/addgene:76388 ; RRID:Addgene_76388)
