>Addgene plasmid #76388 | PTK2B gRNA (BRDN0001147875) | depositor partial sequence | sequence record 143848 | Target Sequence
GGTCCTGAATCGTATTCTTG
