>Addgene plasmid #76388 | PTK2B gRNA (BRDN0001147875) | addgene partial sequence | sequence record 185741 | hU6-F
GTAGAAAGTAATAATTTCTTGGGTAGTTTGCAGTTTTAAAATTATGTTTTAAAATGGACTATCATATGCT
TACCGTAACTTGAAAGTATTTCGATTTCTTGGCTTTATATATCTTGTGGAAAGGACGAAACACCGGGTCC
TGAATCGTATTCTTGGTTTTAGAGCTAGAAATAGCAAGTTAAAATAAGGCTAGTCCGTTATCAACTTGAA
AAAGTGGCACCGAGTCGGTGCTTTTTTAAGCTTGGCGTAACTAGATCTTGAGACAAATGGCAGTATTCAT
CCACAATTTTAAAAGAAAAGGGGGGATTGGGGGGTACAGTGCAGGGGAAAGAATAGTAGACATAATAGCA
ACAGACATACAAACTAAAGAATTACAAAAACAAATTACAAAAATTCAAAATTTTCGGGTTTATTACAGGG
ACAGCAGAGATCCACTTTGGCGCCGGCTCGAGGGGGCCCGGGTGCAAAGATGGATAAAGTTTTAAACAGA
GAGGAATCTTTGCAGCTAATGGACCTTCTAGGTCTTGAAAGGAGTGGGAATTGGCTCCGGTGCCCGTCAG
TGGGCAGAGC
